>Addgene plasmid #158982 | pKL13-MgtC bb118 | addgene full sequence | sequence record 311387 | Addgene NGS Result
GTTTTAAATCAATCTAAAGTATATATGAGTAAACTTGGTCTGACAGTTACCAATGCTTAATCAGTGAGGC
ACCTATCTCAGCGATCTGTCTATTTCGTTCATCCATAGTTGCCTGACTCCCCGTCGTGTAGATAACTACG
ATACGGGAGGGCTTACCATCTGGCCCCAGTGCTGCAATGATACCGCGAGACCCACGCTCACCGGCTCCAG
ATTTATCAGCAATAAACCAGCCAGCCGGAAGGGCCGAGCGCAGAAGTGGTCCTGCAACTTTATCCGCCTC
CATCCAGTCTATTAATTGTTGCCGGGAAGCTAGAGTAAGTAGTTCGCCAGTTAATAGTTTGCGCAACGTT
GTTGCCATTGCTACAGGCATCGTGGTGTCACGCTCGTCGTTTGGTATGGCTTCATTCAGCTCCGGTTCCC
AACGATCAAGGCGAGTTACATGATCCCCCATGTTGTGCAAAAAAGCGGTTAGCTCCTTCGGTCCTCCGAT
CGTTGTCAGAAGTAAGTTGGCCGCAGTGTTATCACTCATGGTTATGGCAGCACTGCATAATTCTCTTACT
GTCATGCCATCCGTAAGATGCTTTTCTGTGACTGGTGAGTACTCAACCAAGTCATTCTGAGAATAGTGTA
TGCGGCGACCGAGTTGCTCTTGCCCGGCGTCAATACGGGATAATACCGCGCCACATAGCAGAACTTTAAA
AGTGCTCATCATTGGAAAACGTTCTTCGGGGCGAAAACTCTCAAGGATCTTACCGCTGTTGAGATCCAGT
TCGATGTAACCCACTCGTGCACCCAACTGATCTTCAGCATCTTTTACTTTCACCAGCGTTTCTGGGTGAG
CAAAAACAGGAAGGCAAAATGCCGCAAAAAAGGGAATAAGGGCGACACGGAAATGTTGAATACTCATACT
CTTCCTTTTTCAATATTATTGAAGCATTTATCAGGGTTATTGTCTCATGAGCGGATACATATTTGAATGT
ATTTAGAAAAATAAACAAATAGGGGTTCCGCGCACATTTCCCCGAAAAGTGCCACCTGACGTCTAAGAAA
CCATTATTATCATGACATTAACCTATAAAAATAGGCGTATCACGAGGCAGAATTTCAGATAAAAAAAATC
CTTAGCTTTCGCTAAGGATGATTTCTGGAATTCGCGGCCGCTTCTAGAGTTGACGGCTAGCTCAGTCCTA
GGTATTGTGCTAGCATTAACTTTAAGAAGGAGATATACATACCCATGGAGGAACGTATGTTAATGTTTCC
TTATATTTTAAATTTACTGGCCGCTATGCTGTTGGGCGCGCTGATTGGCGCGGAAAGACAATGGCGTCAA
CGTATGGCGGGATTACGCACTAATGCGCTGGTGGCGACAGGCGCCGCCGTTTTTATTCTGAGCTCCATGA
CGACATCGCCAGACAGCCCCGGGCGAATTGCGGCGCAGATTGTCTCTGGGATTGGCTTTCTGGGGGCGGG
CGTCATCATGCGCGAAGGGATGAATGTGCGCGGGCTGAACACTGCGGCAACGCTATGGTGTTCGGCGGGC
ATCGGCGTGTTATGCGGCTTAGGGCAGTTCAAAAATGCGCTGGCGGCGACGATCATTATTCTTTGCGCCA
ATATTTTATTGCGTGAAGCGGCGCAGCGTATAAATCAACTCCCAATATCCGCTGAGGGAGAAAAACGTTA
TATCCTGAAAGTAACCTGTAATAAAGAAGATGAGAGCGCGGTTCGTCAGTGGTTACTGAATATCGTAAAA
GAGGCCGCGATCTGTTTACAAGGGTTAGGTTCGGTCCCCGCTCAGGAACAGGGCTATAAAGAAATTCGTG
CCGAGCTCGTGGGTCATGCTGATTATCGTAAAACGCGAGAGCTGATTATATCCAGAATAGGTGATAACGA
TAATATCACCGCAATTCACTGGAGCATTGATAGTCAATAAGTTTAAACGGTCTCCAGCTTGGCTGTTTTG
GCGGATGAGAGAAGATTTTCAGCCTGATACAGATTAAATCAGAACGCAGAAGCGGTCTGATAAAACAGAA
TTTGCCTGGCGGCAGTAGCGCGGTGGTCCCACCTGACCCCATGCCGAACTCAGAAGTGAAACGCCGTAGC
GCCGATGGTAGTGTGGGGTCTCCCCATGCGAGAGTAGGGAACTGCCAGGCATCAAATAAAACGAAAGGCT
CAGTCGAAAGACTGGGCCTTGGCTTCCTCGCTCACTGACTCGCTGCGCTCGGTCGTTCGGCTGCGGCGAG
CGGTATCAGCTCACTCAAAGGCGGTAATACGGTTATCCACAGAATCAGGGGATAACGCAGGAAAGAACAT
GTGAGCAAAAGGCCAGCAAAAGGCCAGGAACCGTAAAAAGGCCGCGTTGCTGGCGTTTTTCCACAGGCTC
CGCCCCCCTGACGAGCATCACAAAAATCGACGCTCAAGTCAGAGGTGGCGAAACCCGACAGGACTATAAA
GATACCAGGCGTTTCCCCCTGGAAGCTCCCTCGTGCGCTCTCCTGTTCCGACCCTGCCGCTTACCGGATA
CCTGTCCGCCTTTCTCCCTTCGGGAAGCGTGGCGCTTTCTCATAGCTCACGCTGTAGGTATCTCAGTTCG
GTGTAGGTCGTTCGCTCCAAGCTGGGCTGTGTGCACGAACCCCCCGTTCAGCCCGACCGCTGCGCCTTAT
CCGGTAACTATCGTCTTGAGTCCAACCCGGTAAGACACGACTTATCGCCACTGGCAGCAGCCACTGGTAA
CAGGATTAGCAGAGCGAGGTATGTAGGCGGTGCTACAGAGTTCTTGAAGTGGTGGCCTAACTACGGCTAC
ACTAGAAGAACAGTATTTGGTATCTGCGCTCTGCTGAAGCCAGTTACCTTCGGAAAAAGAGTTGGTAGCT
CTTGATCCGGCAAACAAACCACCGCTGGTAGCGGTGGTTTTTTTGTTTGCAAGCAGCAGATTACGCGCAG
AAAAAAAGGATCTCAAGAAGATCCTTTGATCTTTTCTACGGGGTCTGACGCTCAGTGGAACGAAAACTCA
CGTTAAGGGATTTTGGTCATGAGATTATCAAAAAGGATCTTCACCTAGATCCTTTTAAATTAAAAATGAA
Features (pLannotate 1.2.2; 10 found; start..end, strand, type, name):
     47..907     -  CDS            AmpR: β-lactamase; bla; confers resistance to ampicillin, carbenicillin, and related antibiotics
    908..1012    -  promoter       AmpR promoter: bla
   1102..1145    -  terminator     bacterial terminator: putative bacterial transcription terminator
   1148..1169    +  misc_feature   BioBrick prefix: BioBrick prefix for parts that do not start with "ATG"
   1170..1195    +  promoter       J23119(SpeI) promoter (fragment): bacterial promoter (Registry of Standard Biological Parts BBa J23119) modified to end with an SpeI site
   1206..1223    +  RBS            RBS (fragment): efficient ribosome binding site from bacteriophage T7 gene 10 (Olins and Rangwala, 1989)
   1235..1927    +  CDS            mgtC: MGTC_SALT1 - Experimental evidence at protein level: Swiss-Prot protein existence level 1. Virulence factor required for growth in low Mg(2+) medium and for intramacrophage survival. May be involved in regulating membrane potential by activating Na(+)/K(+)-ATPase. From Salmonella typhimurium (strain 14028s / SGSC 2262).
   2034..2149    +  ncRNA          5S rRNA: Accession: RF00001 - 5S ribosomal RNA
   2153..2190    +  terminator     rrnB T1 terminator (fragment): transcription terminator T1 from the E. coli rrnB gene
   2368..2956    -  rep_origin     ori: high-copy-number ColE1/pMB1/pBR322/pUC origin of replication
