[The description below was written by a language model from this plasmid's Addgene catalogue record and pLannotate feature annotations shown in this document.]
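Description:
pKL13-MgtC bb118 is a small (about 3.1 kb) bacterial expression plasmid built on the bb118 backbone for constitutive production of the Salmonella enterica serovar Typhimurium MgtC protein in E. coli. It replicates from a high-copy ColE1/pUC-type origin and is selected with ampicillin through a β-lactamase (AmpR) gene driven by its native bla promoter. That gene lies on the opposite strand from the expression cassette.

The payload is a compact, BioBrick-style cassette assembled by Gibson cloning. A BioBrick prefix is followed by a synthetic sigma 70 promoter from the Anderson collection, which the catalogue entry identifies as BBa_J23118. The automated annotation labels this region as a fragment of the closely related J23119 promoter, which probably reflects the similarity among members of this promoter family rather than a different part. A ribosome binding site related to that of bacteriophage T7 gene 10 precedes the roughly 700 bp mgtC open reading frame. No epitope tags or reporter fusions are annotated. Downstream, a segment of the E. coli rrnB region containing 5S rRNA sequence and part of the T1 terminator ends transcription. A putative terminator upstream of the promoter insulates the cassette from read-through.

MgtC is a virulence factor required for growth in low magnesium and for survival inside macrophages, and it has been implicated in regulating membrane potential. Because the promoter needs no inducer, the plasmid gives steady heterologous MgtC expression. It was deposited in connection with work on how membrane voltage dysregulation and metabolic dysfunction contribute to the bactericidal activity of aminoglycosides. The record does not describe the specific experiments in which it was used.
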