Addgene plasmid #158982: pKL13-MgtC bb118
Purpose: Constitutive expression (sigma 70 promoter) of mgtC protein from S. Typhimurium in E. coli.
Depositing lab: Joel Kralj. Depositing organization: University of Colorado, Boulder. Publication: Membrane voltage dysregulation driven by metabolic dysfunction underlies bactericidal activity of aminoglycosides. Bruni GN, Kralj JM. eLife. 2020 Aug 4;9. pii: 58706. doi: 10.7554/eLife.58706. PubMed 32748785.
Backbone
  Vector backbone: bb118
  Backbone size w/o insert (bp): 2300
  Total vector size (bp): 3080
  Vector type: Bacterial Expression
Growth in bacteria
  Bacterial resistance: Ampicillin, 100 μg/mL
  Growth temperature: 37°C
  Growth strain: DH5alpha
  Copy number: High Copy
Gene/Insert
  Gene/Insert name: mgtC
  Species: Salmonella enterica serovar typhimurium
  Insert size (bp): 700
  GenBank ID: CP053865.1
  Promoter: Bba_J23118 (sigma 70)
  Cloning method: Gibson Cloning
  Sequencing primers: 5′ tgccacctgacgtctaagaa; 3′ gctcactcaaaggcggtaat
Terms and licenses: Academic/Nonprofit Terms; Industry Terms: Not Available to Industry
Depositor comments: Please visit https://doi.org/10.1101/2020.04.23.058362 for bioRxiv preprint.
How to cite: pKL13-MgtC bb118 was a gift from Joel Kralj (Addgene plasmid # 158982 ; http://n2t.net/addgene:158982 ; RRID:Addgene_158982)
