>Addgene plasmid #158982 | pKL13-MgtC bb118 | depositor partial sequence | sequence record 307172 | Fw insert primer - tgccacctgacgtctaagaa
NNNNNNNNNNNNNNNNTNNNNNAGGCGTATCACGAGGCAGAATTTCAGATAAAAAAAATCCTTAGCTTTC
GCTAAGGATGATTTCTGGAATTCGCGGCCGCTTCTAGAGTTGACGGCTAGCTCAGTCCTAGGTATTGTGC
TAGCATTAACTTTAAGAAGGAGATATACATACCCATGGAGGAACGTATGTTAATGTTTCCTTATATTTTA
AATTTACTGGCCGCTATGCTGTTGGGCGCGCTGATTGGCGCGGAAAGACAATGGCGTCAACGTATGGCGG
GATTACGCACTAATGCGCTGGTGGCGACAGGCGCCGCCGTTTTTATTCTGAGCTCCATGACGACATCGCC
AGACAGCCCCGGGCGAATTGCGGCGCAGATTGTCTCTGGGATTGGCTTTCTGGGGGCGGGCGTCATCATG
CGCGAAGGGATGAATGTGCGCGGGCTGAACACTGCGGCAACGCTATGGTGTTCGGCGGGCATCGGCGTGT
TATGCGGCTTAGGGCAGTTCAAAAATGCGCTGGCGGCGACGATCATTATTCTTTGCGCCAATATTTTATT
GCGTGAAGCGGCGCAGCGTATAAATCAACTCCCAATATCCGCTGAGGGAGAAAAACGTTATATCCTGAAA
GTAACCTGTAATAAAGAAGATGAGAGCGCGGTTCGTCAGTGGTTACTGAATATCGTAAAAGAGGCCGCGA
TCTGTTTACAAGGGTTAGGTTCGGTCCCCGCTCANGAACAGGGCTATAAAGAAATTCGTGCCGAGCTCGT
GGGTCATGCTGATTATCGTAAAACGCGAGAGCTGATTATATCCAGAATAGGTGATAACGATAATATCACC
GCAATTCACTGGAGCATTGATAGTCAATAAGTTTAAACGGTCTCCAGCTTGGCTGTTTTGGCGGATGANA
GAAGATTTTCAGCCTGATACAGATTAAATCANAACGCAGAAGCGGTCTGATAAACAGAATTTGCCTNNNG
CAGTAGCGCGNNNNCCCACCNGACCCATGCCGAACTCANAAGTGAAACGCCGTANNNCNATGNANNGTGG
GGNCTCCCATGNNNNANTNNNNNCTNCNGNATCNAATNAAACNAAANNTCANTCNAANACTGGNNNNNNN
NNTCNNTNNNNNNACTNNCNNNNNNGNNNNNNNNGNNGNNGGNNNNNGGNNNANNTCNCNNNNANGNNGN
ANNACGNNN
