>Addgene plasmid #158982 | pKL13-MgtC bb118 | depositor partial sequence | sequence record 307173 | Rv insert primer - gctcactcaaaggcggtaat
NNNNNNNNNNNNNNNACCGAGCGCAGCGAGTCAGTGAGCGAGGAAGCCAAGGCCCAGTCTTTCGACTGAG
CCTTTCGTTTTATTTGATGCCTGGCAGTTCCCTACTCTCGCATGGGGAGACCCCACACTACCATCGGCGC
TACGGCGTTTCACTTCTGAGTTCGGCATGGGGTCAGGTGGGACCACCGCGCTACTGCCGCCAGGCAAATT
CTGTTTTATCAGACCGCTTCTGCGTTCTGATTTAATCTGTATCAGGCTGAAAATCTTCTCTCATCCGCCA
AAACAGCCAAGCTGGAGACCGTTTAAACTTATTGACTATCAATGCTCCAGTGAATTGCGGTGATATTATC
GTTATCACCTATTCTGGATATAATCAGCTCTCGCGTTTTACGATAATCAGCATGACCCACGAGCTCGGCA
CGAATTTCTTTATAGCCCTGTTCCTGAGCGGGGACCGAACCTAACCCTTGTAAACAGATCGCGGCCTCTT
TTACGATATTCAGTAACCACTGACGAACCGCGCTCTCATCTTCTTTATTACAGGTTACTTTCAGGATATA
ACGTTTTTCTCCCTCAGCGGATATTGGGAGTTGATTTATACGCTGCGCCGCTTCACGCAATAAAATATTG
GCGCAAAGAATAATGATCGTCGCCGCCAGCGCATTTTTGAACTGCCCTAAGCCGCATAACACGCCGATGC
CCGCCGAACACCATAGCGTTGCCGCAGTGTTCAGCCCGCGCACATTCATCCCTTCGCGCATGATGACGCC
CGCCCCCAGAAAGCCAATCCCAGAGACAATCTGCGCCGCAATTCGCCCGGGGCTGTCTGGCGATGTCGTC
ATGGNGCTCAGAATAAAAACGGCGGCGCCTGTCGCCACCAGCGCATTAGTGCGTAATCCCGCCATACGTT
GACGCCATTGTCTTTCCGCGNCAATCAGCGCGCCCAACAGCATANCGGCCAGTAAATTTAAAATANNNNN
AAACNTTNNNTACGTTCCTNCATGGGTATGTATATCTNCTNCTTAAAGTTAATGCTAGCANANACCTNNN
CTGAGCTAGCNGTCANTCTANANCNNNNNNNNNNNNNNATCTNNCGAAGCTANNTTTTTTTNATCTGNAN
TCNNCNNNNNNTACNCNATTTTNNNNNNNNGNCANGNNNAANAANNNNNNTANNNGNCAGGNNNNNTTTT
NNNGGNAANNNNNN
